Addgene plasmid #188273: pCAG-PlmCasX-T2A-EGFP
Purpose: Mammalian expression, Genome editing
Depositing lab: Wei Li. Depositing organization: Institute of Zoology, Chinese Academy of Sciences. Publication: Synergistic engineering of CRISPR-Cas nucleases enables robust mammalian genome editing. Chen Y, Hu Y, Wang X, Luo S, Yang N, Chen Y, Li Z, Zhou Q, Li W. Innovation (Camb). 2022 May 26;3(4):100264. doi: 10.1016/j.xinn.2022.100264. eCollection 2022 Jul 12. PubMed 35693153.
Backbone
  Vector backbone: pUC19
  Vector type: Mammalian Expression, CRISPR
Growth in bacteria
  Bacterial resistance: Ampicillin, 100 μg/mL
  Growth temperature: 37°C
  Growth strain: DH5alpha
  Copy number: High Copy
Gene/Insert
  Gene/Insert name: PlmCasX (alt name: PlmCas12e)
  Species: Synthetic
  Mutation: none
  Promoter: CAG
  Cloning method: Gibson Cloning
Terms and licenses: Academic/Nonprofit Terms; Industry Terms: Not Available to Industry
How to cite: pCAG-PlmCasX-T2A-EGFP was a gift from Wei Li (Addgene plasmid # 188273 ; http://n2t.net/addgene:188273 ; RRID:Addgene_188273)
