[The description below was written by a language model from this plasmid's Addgene catalogue record and pLannotate feature annotations shown in this document.]
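Description:
pCAG-PlmCasX-T2A-EGFP is a mammalian expression plasmid for CRISPR genome editing, built on a pUC19 backbone. It is propagated in E. coli as a high-copy plasmid through the ColE1/pUC-type origin and selected with ampicillin via the β-lactamase gene and its native promoter. Residual pUC-derived elements (lac promoter, lac operator, CAP binding site, a lacI fragment and a fragment of the pBR322 bom region) are also annotated but play no evident role in the mammalian cassette.

The payload is a synthetic coding sequence for PlmCasX, also called PlmCas12e, an RNA-guided nuclease of the Cas12e family, recorded as carrying no mutations. Expression is driven by the CAG promoter, seen in the feature table as its three components: the CMV immediate early enhancer, the chicken β-actin promoter and a chimeric β-actin/β-globin intron, which together give strong constitutive transcription in many mammalian cell types. A T7 promoter lies just downstream of the intron and could in principle support in vitro transcription. The nuclease itself was not annotated by the automated tool, but the unannotated stretch of roughly 3 kb between the T7 promoter and EGFP is where it would be expected to lie. According to the construct name, a T2A self-cleaving peptide links the nuclease to EGFP, so both proteins are made from one transcript and green fluorescence marks transfected, nuclease-expressing cells. An SV40 polyadenylation signal terminates the transcript.

No guide RNA cassette is annotated, so the guide would presumably be supplied from a separate construct. The record does not indicate whether nuclear localization signals or epitope tags are present. The sequence is labelled a partial NGS result, so the feature table may not be complete.
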