Features (pLannotate 1.2.2; 14 found; start..end, strand, type, name):
      8..387     +  enhancer       CMV enhancer: human cytomegalovirus immediate early enhancer
    389..664     +  promoter       chicken β-actin promoter: No description available
    665..1681    +  intron         chimeric intron: chimera between introns from chicken β-actin and rabbit β-globin
   1742..1760    +  promoter       T7 promoter: promoter for bacteriophage T7 RNA polymerase
   4931..5650    +  CDS            EGFP: the original enhanced GFP (Yang et al., 1996) mammalian codon-optimized
   5693..5814    +  polyA_signal   SV40 poly(A) signal: SV40 polyadenylation signal
   5881..5897    -  protein_bind   lac operator: The lac repressor binds to the lac operator to inhibit transcription in E. coli. This inhibition can be relieved by adding lactose or isopropyl-β-D-thiogalactopyranoside (IPTG). lac repressor encoded by lacI
   5905..5935    -  promoter       lac promoter: promoter for the E. coli lac operon
   5950..5971    -  protein_bind   CAP binding site: CAP binding activates transcription in the presence of cAMP. E. coli catabolite activator protein
   5984..6076    -  CDS            lacI (fragment): lac repressor; lacI; The lac repressor binds to the lac operator to inhibit transcription in E. coli. This inhibition can be relieved by adding lactose or isopropyl-β-D-thiogalactopyranoside (IPTG).
   6259..6847    -  rep_origin     ori: high-copy-number ColE1/pMB1/pBR322/pUC origin of replication
   7018..7878    -  CDS            AmpR: β-lactamase; bla; confers resistance to ampicillin, carbenicillin, and related antibiotics
   7879..7983    -  promoter       AmpR promoter: bla
   8054..8098    -  misc_feature   bom (fragment): basis of mobility region from pBR322
>Addgene plasmid #188273 | pCAG-PlmCasX-T2A-EGFP | addgene full sequence | sequence record 373796 | Addgene Partial NGS Result
ACGCGTTGACATTGATTATTGACTAGTTATTAATAGTAATCAATTACGGGGTCATTAGTTCATAGCCCAT
ATATGGAGTTCCGCGTTACATAACTTACGGTAAATGGCCCGCCTGGCTGACCGCCCAACGACCCCCGCCC
ATTGACGTCAATAATGACGTATGTTCCCATAGTAACGCCAATAGGGACTTTCCATTGACGTCAATGGGTG
GAGTATTTACGGTAAACTGCCCACTTGGCAGTACATCAAGTGTATCATATGCCAAGTACGCCCCCTATTG
ACGTCAATGACGGTAAATGGCCCGCCTGGCATTATGCCCAGTACATGACCTTATGGGACTTTCCTACTTG
GCAGTACATCTACGTATTAGTCATCGCTATTACCATGGTCGAGGTGAGCCCCACGTTCTGCTTCACTCTC
CCCATCTCCCCCCCCTCCCCACCCCCAATTTTGTATTTATTTATTTTTTAATTATTTTGTGCAGCGATGG
GGGCGGGGGGGGGGGGGGGGCGCGCCAGGCGGGGCGGGGCGGGGCGAGGGGCGGGGCGGGGCGAGGCGGA
GAGGTGCGGCGGCAGCCAATCAGAGCGGCGCGCTCCGAAAGTTTCCTTTTATGGCGAGGCGGCGGCGGCG
GCGGCCCTATAAAAAGCGAAGCGCGCGGCGGGCGGGAGTCGCTGCGCGCTGCCTTCGCCCCGTGCCCCGC
TCCGCCGCCGCCTCGCGCCGCCCGCCCCGGCTCTGACTGACCGCGTTACTCCCACAGGTGAGCGGGCGGG
ACGGCCCTTCTCCTCCGGGCTGTAATTAGCGCTTGGTTTAATGACGGCTTGTTTCTTTTCTGTGGCTGCG
TGAAAGCCTTGAGGGGCTCCGGGAGGGCCCTTTGTGCGGGGGGAGCGGCTCGGGGGGTGCGTGCGTGTGT
GTGTGCGTGGGGAGCGCCGCGTGCGGCTCCGCGCTGCCCGGCGGCTGTGAGCGCTGCGGGCGCGGCGCGG
GGCTTTGTGCGCTCCGCAGTGTGCGCGAGGGGAGCGCGGCCGGGGGCGGTGCCCCGCGGTGCGGGGGGGG
CTGCGAGGGGAACAAAGGCTGCGTGCGGGGTGTGTGCGTGGGGGGGTGAGCAGGGGGTGTGGGCGCGTCG
GTCGGGCTGCAACCCCCCCTGCACCCCCCTCCCCGAGTTGCTGAGCACGGCCCGGCTTCGGGTGCGGGGC
TCCGTACGGGGCGTGGCGCGGGGCTCGCCGTGCCGGGCGGGGGGTGGCGGCAGGTGGGGGTGCCGGGCGG
GGCGGGGCCGCCTCGGGCCGGGGAGGGCTCGGGGGAGGGGCGCGGCGGCCCCCGGAGCGCCGGCGGCTGT
CGAGGCGCGGCGAGCCGCAGCCATTGCCTTTTATGGTAATCGTGCGAGAGGGCGCAGGGACTTCCTTTGT
CCCAAATCTGTGCGGAGCCGAAATCTGGGAGGCGCCGCCGCACCCCCTCTAGCGGGCGCGGGGCGAAGCG
GTGCGGCGCCGGCAGGAAGGAAATGGGCGGGGAGGGCCTTCGTGCGTCGCCGCGCCGCCGTCCCCTTCTC
CCTCTCCAGCCTCGGGGCTGTCCGCGGGGGGACGGCTGCCTTCGGGGGGGACGGGGCAGGGCGGGGTTCG
GCTTCTGGCGTGTGACCGGCGGCTCTAGCGCCTCTGCTAACCATGTTCATGCCTTCTTCTTTTTCCTACA
GCTCCTGGGCAACGTGCTGGTTATTGTGCTGTCTCATCATTTTGGCAAAGCTAGTGAATTCTAATACGAC
TCACTATAGGCCGCCACCATGCCCAAGAAGAAGAGGAAGGTTCCCGGGATGCAGGAGATCAAGAGGATCA
ATAAGATCCGGAGAAGGCTGGTGAAGGACAGCAACACCAAGAAGGCCGGCAAGACCGGCCCCATGAAGAC
ACTGCTGGTGAGAGTGATGACACCTGATCTGCGCGAGCGGCTGGAGAACCTGAGAAAGAAGCCTGAGAAT
ATCCCACAGCCCATCTCTAACACCAGCCGGGCCAACCTGAATAAGCTGCTGACCGACTATACAGAGATGA
AGAAGGCCATCCTGCACGTGTACTGGGAGGAGTTCCAGAAGGACCCCGTGGGCCTGATGTCCAGAGTGGC
CCAGCCTGCCCCAAAGAATATCGACCAGCGGAAGCTGATCCCCGTGAAGGATGGCAACGAGAGACTGACC
AGCTCCGGCTTCGCCTGCTCTCAGTGCTGTCAGCCTCTGTACGTGTATAAGCTGGAGCAAGTGAATGACA
AGGGCAAGCCACACACAAACTACTTTGGCCGGTGTAACGTGAGCGAGCACGAGAGACTGATCCTGCTGTC
TCCCCACAAGCCTGAGGCCAACGACGAGCTGGTGACCTATTCCCTGGGCAAGTTCGGACAGCGGGCCCTG
GACTTCTACTCTATCCACGTGACACGCGAGAGCAATCACCCAGTGAAGCCCCTGGAGCAGATCGGAGGCA
ACTCCTGCGCCTCTGGACCAGTGGGCAAGGCCCTGAGCGACGCATGTATGGGAGCAGTGGCCTCCTTCCT
GACCAAGTATCAGGATATCATCCTGGAGCACCAGAAAGTGATCAAGAAGAACGAGAAGCGGCTGGCCAAT
CTGAAGGACATCGCCTCCGCCAACGGCCTGGCCTTTCCTAAGATCACCCTGCCCCCTCAGCCACACACAA
AGGAGGGCATCGAGGCCTACAACAATGTGGTGGCCCAGATCGTGATCTGGGTGAACCTGAATCTGTGGCA
GAAGCTGAAGATCGGAAGGGACGAGGCAAAGCCACTGCAGCGCCTGAAGGGCTTCCCTTCTTTTCCACTG
GTGGAGAGGCAGGCCAATGAGGTGGACTGGTGGGATATGGTGTGCAACGTGAAGAAGCTGATCAATGAGA
AGAAGGAGGATGGCAAGGTGTTCTGGCAGAACCTGGCCGGCTATAAGCGCCAGGAGGCCCTGCTGCCTTA
CCTGTCTAGCGAGGAGGACCGGAAGAAGGGCAAGAAGTTCGCCAGATATCAGTTTGGCGATCTGCTGCTG
CACCTGGAGAAGAAGCACGGCGAGGACTGGGGCAAGGTGTACGATGAGGCCTGGGAGAGGATCGACAAGA
AGGTGGAGGGCCTGTCTAAGCACATCAAGCTGGAGGAGGAGCGCCGGAGCGAGGACGCCCAGTCCAAGGC
CGCCCTGACCGATTGGCTGAGGGCCAAGGCCAGCTTCGTGATCGAGGGCCTGAAGGAGGCCGACAAGGAT
GAGTTTTGCCGGTGTGAGCTGAAGCTGCAGAAGTGGTATGGCGACCTGAGAGGCAAGCCCTTTGCCATCG
AGGCCGAGAATAGCATCCTGGATATCAGCGGCTTCTCCAAGCAGTACAACTGCGCCTTTATCTGGCAGAA
GGATGGCGTGAAGAAGCTGAACCTGTACCTGATCATCAATTATTTCAAGGGCGGCAAGCTGAGGTTTAAG
AAGATCAAGCCCGAGGCCTTCGAGGCCAATCGCTTTTATACAGTGATCAACAAGAAGTCCGGCGAGATCG
TGCCTATGGAGGTGAACTTCAATTTTGACGATCCAAATCTGATCATCCTGCCCCTGGCCTTCGGCAAGAG
ACAGGGCAGGGAGTTTATCTGGAACGACCTGCTGAGCCTGGAGACAGGCAGCCTGAAGCTGGCCAATGGC
AGAGTGATCGAGAAGACCCTGTACAACAGAAGGACACGCCAGGATGAGCCTGCCCTGTTCGTGGCCCTGA
CATTTGAGCGCCGGGAGGTGCTGGACTCCTCTAACATCAAGCCAATGAATCTGATCGGCATCGATCGGGG
CGAGAATATCCCAGCCGTGATCGCCCTGACCGACCCCGAGGGATGTCCTCTGTCCAGATTCAAGGATTCT
CTGGGCAACCCAACCCACATCCTGAGGATCGGCGAGAGCTATAAGGAGAAGCAGCGCACAATCCAGGCCG
CCAAGGAGGTGGAGCAGAGAAGGGCAGGAGGATACAGCCGGAAGTATGCCTCCAAGGCCAAGAATCTGGC
CGACGATATGGTGAGAAACACCGCCAGGGACCTGCTGTACTATGCCGTGACACAGGATGCCATGCTGATC
TTCGAGAACCTGTCTCGCGGCTTTGGCCGGCAGGGCAAGAGAACCTTCATGGCCGAGAGGCAGTACACCC
GCATGGAGGACTGGCTGACAGCCAAGCTGGCCTACGAGGGCCTGCCTTCTAAGACCTATCTGAGCAAGAC
ACTGGCCCAGTACACCTCCAAGACATGCTCTAATTGTGGCTTTACCATCACAAGCGCCGACTATGATAGA
GTGCTGGAGAAGCTGAAGAAGACCGCCACAGGCTGGATGACCACAATCAACGGCAAGGAGCTGAAGGTGG
AGGGCCAGATCACATACTATAACCGCTACAAGCGGCAGAATGTGGTGAAGGACCTGAGCGTGGAGCTGGA
TAGGCTGTCTGAGGAGAGCGTGAACAATGATATCAGCTCCTGGACCAAGGGCCGCTCCGGAGAGGCCCTG
TCTCTGCTGAAGAAGCGGTTCTCCCACAGACCAGTGCAGGAGAAGTTCGTGTGCCTGAATTGTGGCTTTG
AGACACACGCAGACGAGCAGGCCGCCCTGAACATCGCCAGGAGCTGGCTGTTTCTGCGCTCCCAGGAGTA
CAAGAAGTATCAGACCAACAAGACCACAGGCAATACAGATAAGCGGGCCTTCGTGGAGACATGGCAGTCC
TTTTACAGAAAGAAGCTGAAGGAAGTGTGGAAGCCCGCCGTGGCTAGCCCAAAGAAGAAGAGGAAAGTCT
CTAGATACCCTTATGATGTTCCAGATTATGCCGGATACCCATACGATGTCCCTGACTATGCAGGCTCCTA
CCCTTATGACGTCCCAGACTACGCCGGATCCAGGTCCGGCGGCGGAGAGGGCAGAGGAAGTCTTCTAACA
TGCGGTGACGTGGAGGAGAATCCCGGCCCAATGGTGAGCAAGGGCGAGGAGCTGTTCACCGGGGTGGTGC
CCATCCTGGTCGAGCTGGACGGCGACGTAAACGGCCACAAGTTCAGCGTGTCCGGCGAGGGCGAGGGCGA
TGCCACCTACGGCAAGCTGACCCTGAAGTTCATCTGCACCACCGGCAAGCTGCCCGTGCCCTGGCCCACC
CTCGTGACCACCCTGACCTACGGCGTGCAGTGCTTCAGCCGCTACCCCGACCACATGAAGCAGCACGACT
TCTTCAAGTCCGCCATGCCCGAAGGCTACGTCCAGGAGCGCACCATCTTCTTCAAGGACGACGGCAACTA
CAAGACCCGCGCCGAGGTGAAGTTCGAGGGCGACACCCTGGTGAACCGCATCGAGCTGAAGGGCATCGAC
TTCAAGGAGGACGGCAACATCCTGGGGCACAAGCTGGAGTACAACTACAACAGCCACAACGTCTATATCA
TGGCCGACAAGCAGAAGAACGGCATCAAGGTGAACTTCAAGATCCGCCACAACATCGAGGACGGCAGCGT
GCAGCTCGCCGACCACTACCAGCAGAACACCCCCATCGGCGACGGCCCCGTGCTGCTGCCCGACAACCAC
TACCTGAGCACCCAGTCCGCCCTGAGCAAAGACCCCAACGAGAAGCGCGATCACATGGTCCTGCTGGAGT
TCGTGACCGCCGCCGGGATCACTCTCGGCATGGACGAGCTGTACAAGTAACTGCAGCGCGGGGATCTCAT
GCTGGAGTTCTTCGCCCACCCCAACTTGTTTATTGCAGCTTATAATGGTTACAAATAAAGCAATAGCATC
ACAAATTTCACAAATAAAGCATTTTTTTCACTGCATTCTAGTTGTGGTTTGTCCAAACTCATCAATGTAT
CTTATTAATTAACGTCGACCTCTAGCTAGAGCTTGGCGTAATCATGGTCATAGCTGTTTCCTGTGTGAAA
TTGTTATCCGCTCACAATTCCACACAACATACGAGCCGGAAGCATAAAGTGTAAAGCCTAGGGTGCCTAA
TGAGTGAGCTAACTCACATTAATTGCGTTGCGCTCACTGCCCGCTTTCCAGTCGGGAAACCTGTCGTGCC
AGCTGCATTAATGAATCGGCCAACGCGCGGGGAGAGGCGGTTTGCGTATTGGGCGCTCTTCCGCTTCCTC
GCTCACTGACTCGCTGCGCTCGGTCGTTCGGCTGCGGCGAGCGGTATCAGCTCACTCAAAGGCGGTAATA
CGGTTATCCACAGAATCAGGGGATAACGCAGGAAAGAACATGTGAGCAAAAGGCCAGCAAAAGGCCAGGA
ACCGTAAAAAGGCCGCGTTGCTGGCGTTTTTCCATAGGCTCCGCCCCCCTGACGAGCATCACAAAAATCG
ACGCTCAAGTCAGAGGTGGCGAAACCCGACAGGACTATAAAGATACCAGGCGTTTCCCCCTGGAAGCTCC
CTCGTGCGCTCTCCTGTTCCGACCCTGCCGCTTACCGGATACCTGTCCGCCTTTCTCCCTTCGGGAAGCG
TGGCGCTTTCTCATAGCTCACGCTGTAGGTATCTCAGTTCGGTGTAGGTCGTTCGCTCCAAGCTGGGCTG
TGTGCACGAACCCCCCGTTCAGCCCGACCGCTGCGCCTTATCCGGTAACTATCGTCTTGAGTCCAACCCG
GTAAGACACGACTTATCGCCACTGGCAGCAGCCACTGGTAACAGGATTAGCAGAGCGAGGTATGTAGGCG
GTGCTACAGAGTTCTTGAAGTGGTGGCCTAACTACGGCTACACTAGAAGAACAGTATTTGGTATCTGCGC
TCTGCTGAAGCCAGTTACCTTCGGAAAAAGAGTTGGTAGCTCTTGATCCGGCAAACAAACCACCGCTGGT
AGCGGTGGTTTTTTTGTTTGCAAGCAGCAGATTACGCGCAGAAAAAAAGGATCTCAAGAAGATCCTTTGA
TCTTTTCTACGGGGTCTGACGCTCAGTGGAACGAAAACTCACGTTAAGGGATTTTGGTCATGAGATTATC
AAAAAGGATCTTCACCTAGATCCTTTTAAATTAAAAATGAAGTTTTAAATCAATCTAAAGTATATATGAG
TAAACTTGGTCTGACAGTTACCAATGCTTAATCAGTGAGGCACCTATCTCAGCGATCTGTCTATTTCGTT
CATCCATAGTTGCCTGACTCCCCGTCGTGTAGATAACTACGATACGGGAGGGCTTACCATCTGGCCCCAG
TGCTGCAATGATACCGCGAGACCCACGCTCACCGGCTCCAGATTTATCAGCAATAAACCAGCCAGCCGGA
AGGGCCGAGCGCAGAAGTGGTCCTGCAACTTTATCCGCCTCCATCCAGTCTATTAATTGTTGCCGGGAAG
CTAGAGTAAGTAGTTCGCCAGTTAATAGTTTGCGCAACGTTGTTGCCATTGCTACAGGCATCGTGGTGTC
ACGCTCGTCGTTTGGTATGGCTTCATTCAGCTCCGGTTCCCAACGATCAAGGCGAGTTACATGATCCCCC
ATGTTGTGCAAAAAAGCGGTTAGCTCCTTCGGTCCTCCGATCGTTGTCAGAAGTAAGTTGGCCGCAGTGT
TATCACTCATGGTTATGGCAGCACTGCATAATTCTCTTACTGTCATGCCATCCGTAAGATGCTTTTCTGT
GACTGGTGAGTACTCAACCAAGTCATTCTGAGAATAGTGTATGCGGCGACCGAGTTGCTCTTGCCCGGCG
TCAATACGGGATAATACCGCGCCACATAGCAGAACTTTAAAAGTGCTCATCATTGGAAAACGTTCTTCGG
GGCGAAAACTCTCAAGGATCTTACCGCTGTTGAGATCCAGTTCGATGTAACCCACTCGTGCACCCAACTG
ATCTTCAGCATCTTTTACTTTCACCAGCGTTTCTGGGTGAGCAAAAACAGGAAGGCAAAATGCCGCAAAA
AAGGGAATAAGGGCGACACGGAAATGTTGAATACTCATACTCTTCCTTTTTCAATATTATTGAAGCATTT
ATCAGGGTTATTGTCTCATGAGCGGATACATATTTGAATGTATTTAGAAAAATAAACAAATAGGGGTTCC
GCGCACATTTCCCCGAAAAGTGCCACCTGACGTCGACGGATCGGGAGATCGATCTCCCGATCCCCTAGGG
TCGACTCTCAGTACAATCTGCTCTGATGCCGCATAGTTAAGCCAGTATCTGCTCCCTGCTTGTGTGTTGG
AGGTCGCTGAGTAGTGCGCGAGCAAAATTTAAGCTACAACAAGGCAAGGCTTGACCGACAATTGCATGAA
GAATCTGCTTAGGGTTAGGCGTTTTGCGCTGCTTCGCGATGTACGGGCCAGATAT
